Addgene plasmid #134267: pBOB-C-Flag-GK5 (416-534)
Purpose: Lentivector encoding Flag-tagged GK5 truncation (amino acids 416-534)
Depositing lab: Bruce Beutler. Depositing organization: University of Texas Southwestern Medical Center. Publication: Skin-specific regulation of SREBP processing and lipid biosynthesis by glycerol kinase 5. Zhang D, Tomisato W, Su L, Sun L, Choi JH, Zhang Z, Wang KW, Zhan X, Choi M, Li X, Tang M, Castro-Perez JM, Hildebrand S, Murray AR, Moresco EMY, Beutler B. Proc Natl Acad Sci U S A. 2017 Jun 27;114(26):E5197-E5206. doi: 10.1073/pnas.1705312114. Epub 2017 Jun 12. PubMed 28607088.
Backbone
  Vector backbone: pBOB
  Backbone size w/o insert (bp): 8800
  Total vector size (bp): 9200
  Vector type: Mammalian Expression, Lentiviral
Growth in bacteria
  Bacterial resistance: Ampicillin, 100 μg/mL
  Growth temperature: 37°C
  Growth strain: NEB Stable
  Copy number: High Copy
Gene/Insert
  Gene/Insert name: Gk5 (alt name: glycerol kinase 5 (putative))
  Species: M. musculus (mouse)
  Insert size (bp): 357
  Mutation: mouse Gk5 amino acids 396-534
  GenBank ID: NM_001368879
  Entrez Gene: Gk5 (a.k.a. AV095337, C330018K18Rik, G630067D24Rik)
  Promoter: CMV
  Tag / fusion protein: Flag (C terminal on insert)
  Cloning method: Ligation Independent Cloning
  Sequencing primers: 5′ agctcgtttagtgaaccgtcagatcg; 3′ ggaaactgacaatcttagcgcag
Terms and licenses: Academic/Nonprofit Terms; Industry Terms: Not Available to Industry
How to cite: pBOB-C-Flag-GK5 (416-534) was a gift from Bruce Beutler (Addgene plasmid # 134267 ; http://n2t.net/addgene:134267 ; RRID:Addgene_134267)
