[The description below was written by a language model from this plasmid's Addgene catalogue record and pLannotate feature annotations shown in this document.]
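Description:
pBOB-C-Flag-GK5 (416-534) is a lentiviral mammalian expression plasmid of about 9.2 kb, built on the pBOB backbone and carrying a C-terminally Flag-tagged truncation of mouse glycerol kinase 5 (Gk5). It is propagated in E. coli from a high-copy ColE1/pUC-type origin under ampicillin selection (AmpR), and the backbone also contains an f1 origin. An SV40/EM7-driven BleoR cassette with an SV40 poly(A) signal is annotated outside the viral region. It could in principle give Zeocin-type selection in transfected cells, but it would not be carried into the packaged genome.

The transfer cassette follows an HIV-1-based layout. A CMV enhancer/promoter is fused to a truncated 5' LTR, so genomic RNA is transcribed independently of Tat. This is followed by the Ψ packaging signal with a gag fragment, the RRE for Rev-dependent nuclear export, and the cPPT/CTS. An internal CMV enhancer/promoter then drives the roughly 360 bp Gk5 fragment, which is followed by a short Flag epitope that the annotation tool matches as a partial 3xFLAG. Downstream lie a chimeric intron, WPRE to enhance transcript expression, the 3' LTR sequences and a bGH poly(A) signal.

The record is internally inconsistent about the truncation boundaries. The name and purpose give amino acids 416-534, whereas the mutation field gives 396-534. The stated insert size of 357 bp corresponds to 119 codons, which fits 416-534. The construct is suited to transient transfection or lentiviral transduction of mammalian cells to express this C-terminal GK5 fragment. Flag-based detection or pulldown would allow domain mapping, in keeping with the associated work on GK5 and SREBP processing in skin lipid biosynthesis.
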