Features (pLannotate 1.2.2; 34 found; start..end, strand, type, name):
     28..80      -  misc_feature   bom (fragment): basis of mobility region from pBR322
    235..614     +  enhancer       CMV enhancer: human cytomegalovirus immediate early enhancer
    615..814     +  promoter       CMV promoter: human cytomegalovirus (CMV) immediate early promoter
    832..1012    +  LTR            5' LTR (truncated): truncated 5' long terminal repeat (LTR) from HIV-1
   1059..1184    +  misc_feature   HIV-1 Ψ: packaging signal of human immunodeficiency virus type 1
   1168..1531    +  CDS            HIV-1 gag (fragment): gag protein from human immunodeficiency virus 1; gag
   1677..1910    +  misc_feature   RRE: The Rev response element (RRE) of HIV-1 allows for Rev-dependent mRNA export from the nucleus to the cytoplasm.
   2287..2387    +  CDS            Rev (fragment): human immunodeficiency virus 1 (HIV-1) Rev protein; rev; enhances nuclear export of unspliced and incompletely spliced viral mRNAs
   2391..2507    +  misc_feature   cPPT/CTS: central polypurine tract and central termination sequence of HIV-1
   2530..2833    +  enhancer       CMV enhancer: human cytomegalovirus immediate early enhancer
   2834..3037    +  promoter       CMV promoter: human cytomegalovirus (CMV) immediate early promoter
   3145..3504    +  CDS            Gk5 (fragment): GLPK5_MOUSE - Experimental evidence at transcript level: Swiss-Prot protein existence level 2. From Mus musculus (Mouse).
   3525..3545    +  CDS            3xFLAG (fragment): three tandem FLAG® epitope tags
   3618..3847    +  intron         chimeric intron: chimera between introns from adenovirus and immunoglobulin heavy chain genes
   3911..4021    +  CDS            nef (fragment): NEF_HV1Z2 - Experimental evidence at protein level: Swiss-Prot protein existence level 1. Extracellular Nef protein targets CD4(+) T-lymphocytes for apoptosis by interacting with CXCR4 surface receptors. From Human immunodeficiency virus type 1 group M subtype D (isolate Z2/CDC-Z34) (HIV-1).
   4024..4612    +  misc_feature   WPRE: woodchuck hepatitis virus posttranscriptional regulatory element
   4629..4697    +  CDS            nef (fragment): NEF_HV1Z2 - Experimental evidence at protein level: Swiss-Prot protein existence level 1. Extracellular Nef protein targets CD4(+) T-lymphocytes for apoptosis by interacting with CXCR4 surface receptors. From Human immunodeficiency virus type 1 group M subtype D (isolate Z2/CDC-Z34) (HIV-1).
   4699..5011    +  LTR            5' LTR (fragment): 5' long terminal repeat (LTR) from HIV-1
   5019..5199    +  LTR            5' LTR (truncated): truncated 5' long terminal repeat (LTR) from HIV-1
   5231..5455    +  polyA_signal   bGH poly(A) signal: bovine growth hormone polyadenylation signal
   5459..5480    +  promoter       SV40 promoter (fragment): SV40 enhancer and early promoter
   5501..5929    +  rep_origin     f1 ori (sequence partly withheld): f1 bacteriophage origin of replication; arrow indicates direction of (+) strand synthesis
   5943..6272    +  promoter       SV40 promoter: SV40 enhancer and early promoter
   6320..6367    +  promoter       EM7 promoter: synthetic bacterial promoter&nbsp
   6386..6760    +  CDS            BleoR: antibiotic-binding protein; Sh ble from Streptoalloteichus hindustanus; confers resistance to bleomycin, phleomycin, and Zeocin™
   6770..6895    +  CDS            ble (fragment): BLE_KLEPN - Experimental evidence at protein level: Swiss-Prot protein existence level 1. Binding protein with a strong affinity to the bleomycin family of antibiotics. Binds to CL990; an antimitotic-antibiotic compound. From Klebsiella pneumoniae.
   6890..7011    +  polyA_signal   SV40 poly(A) signal: SV40 polyadenylation signal
   7084..7100    -  protein_bind   lac operator: The lac repressor binds to the lac operator to inhibit transcription in E. coli. This inhibition can be relieved by adding lactose or isopropyl-β-D-thiogalactopyranoside (IPTG). lac repressor encoded by lacI
   7108..7138    -  promoter       lac promoter: promoter for the E. coli lac operon
   7153..7174    -  protein_bind   CAP binding site: CAP binding activates transcription in the presence of cAMP. E. coli catabolite activator protein
   7187..7279    -  CDS            lacI (fragment): lac repressor; lacI; The lac repressor binds to the lac operator to inhibit transcription in E. coli. This inhibition can be relieved by adding lactose or isopropyl-β-D-thiogalactopyranoside (IPTG).
   7462..8050    -  rep_origin     ori: high-copy-number ColE1/pMB1/pBR322/pUC origin of replication
   8221..9081    -  CDS            AmpR: β-lactamase; bla; confers resistance to ampicillin, carbenicillin, and related antibiotics
   9082..9186    -  promoter       AmpR promoter: bla
>Addgene plasmid #134267 | pBOB-C-Flag-GK5 (416-534) | addgene full sequence | sequence record 275404 | Addgene NGS Result
GACGGATCGGGAGATCTCCCGATCCCCTATGGTGCACTCTCAGTACAATCTGCTCTGATGCCGCATAGTT
AAGCCAGTATCTGCTCCCTGCTTGTGTGTTGGAGGTCGCTGAGTAGTGCGCGAGCAAAATTTAAGCTACA
ACAAGGCAAGGCTTGACCGACAATTGCATGAAGAATCTGCTTAGGGTTAGGCGTTTTGCGCTGCTTCGCG
ATGTACGGGCCAGATATACGCGTTGACATTGATTATTGACTAGTTATTAATAGTAATCAATTACGGGGTC
ATTAGTTCATAGCCCATATATGGAGTTCCGCGTTACATAACTTACGGTAAATGGCCCGCCTGGCTGACCG
CCCAACGACCCCCGCCCATTGACGTCAATAATGACGTATGTTCCCATAGTAACGCCAATAGGGACTTTCC
ATTGACGTCAATGGGTGGAGTATTTACGGTAAACTGCCCACTTGGCAGTACATCAAGTGTATCATATGCC
AAGTACGCCCCCTATTGACGTCAATGACGGTAAATGGCCCGCCTGGCATTATGCCCAGTACATGACCTTA
TGGGACTTTCCTACTTGGCAGTACATCTACGTATTAGTCATCGCTATTACCATGGTGATGCGGTTTTGGC
AGTACATCAATGGGCGTGGATAGCGGTTTGACTCACGGGGATTTCCAAGTCTCCACCCCATTGACGTCAA
TGGGAGTTTGTTTTGGCACCAAAATCAACGGGACTTTCCAAAATGTCGTAACAACTCCGCCCCATTGACG
CAAATGGGCGGTAGGCGTGTACGGTGGGAGGTCTATATAAGCAGCGCGTTTTGCCTGTACTGGGTCTCTC
TGGTTAGACCAGATCTGAGCCTGGGAGCTCTCTGGCTAACTAGGGAACCCACTGCTTAAGCCTCAATAAA
GCTTGCCTTGAGTGCTTCAAGTAGTGTGTGCCCGTCTGTTGTGTGACTCTGGTAACTAGAGATCCCTCAG
ACCCTTTTAGTCAGTGTGGAAAATCTCTAGCAGTGGCGCCCGAACAGGGACTTGAAAGCGAAAGGGAAAC
CAGAGGAGCTCTCTCGACGCAGGACTCGGCTTGCTGAAGCGCGCACGGCAAGAGGCGAGGGGCGGCGACT
GGTGAGTACGCCAAAAATTTTGACTAGCGGAGGCTAGAAGGAGAGAGATGGGTGCGAGAGCGTCAGTATT
AAGCGGGGGAGAATTAGATCGCGATGGGAAAAAATTCGGTTAAGGCCAGGGGGAAAGAAAAAATATAAAT
TAAAACATATAGTATGGGCAAGCAGGGAGCTAGAACGATTCGCAGTTAATCCTGGCCTGTTAGAAACATC
AGAAGGCTGTAGACAAATACTGGGACAGCTACAACCATCCCTTCAGACAGGATCAGAAGAACTTAGATCA
TTATATAATACAGTAGCAACCCTCTATTGTGTGCATCAAAGGATAGAGATAAAAGACACCAAGGAAGCTT
TAGACAAGATAGAGGAAGAGCAAAACAAAAGTAAGACCACCGCACAGCAAGCGGCCGCTGATCTTCAGAC
CTGGAGGAGGAGATATGAGGGACAATTGGAGAAGTGAATTATATAAATATAAAGTAGTAAAAATTGAACC
ATTAGGAGTAGCACCCACCAAGGCAAAGAGAAGAGTGGTGCAGAGAGAAAAAAGAGCAGTGGGAATAGGA
GCTTTGTTCCTTGGGTTCTTGGGAGCAGCAGGAAGCACTATGGGCGCAGCGTCAATGACGCTGACGGTAC
AGGCCAGACAATTATTGTCTGGTATAGTGCAGCAGCAGAACAATTTGCTGAGGGCTATTGAGGCGCAACA
GCATCTGTTGCAACTCACAGTCTGGGGCATCAAGCAGCTCCAGGCAAGAATCCTGGCTGTGGAAAGATAC
CTAAAGGATCAACAGCTCCTGGGGATTTGGGGTTGCTCTGGAAAACTCATTTGCACCACTGCTGTGCCTT
GGAATGCTAGTTGGAGTAATAAATCTCTGGAACAGATTTGGAATCACACGACCTGGATGGAGTGGGACAG
AGAAATTAACAATTACACAAGCTTAATACACTCCTTAATTGAAGAATCGCAAAACCAGCAAGAAAAGAAT
GAACAAGAATTATTGGAATTAGATAAATGGGCAAGTTTGTGGAATTGGTTTAACATAACAAATTGGCTGT
GGTATATAAAATTATTCATAATGATAGTAGGAGGCTTGGTAGGTTTAAGAATAGTTTTTGCTGTACTTTC
TATAGTGAATAGAGTTAGGCAGGGATATTCACCATTATCGTTTCAGACCCACCTCCCAACCCCGAGGGGA
CCCGACAGGCCCGAAGGAATAGAAGAAGAAGGTGGAGAGAGAGACAGAGACAGATCCATTCGATTAGTGA
ACGGATCAACTTTTAAAAGAAAAGGGGGGATTGGGGGGTACAGTGCAGGGGAAAGAATAGTAGACATAAT
AGCAACAGACATACAAACTAAAGAATTACAAAAACAAATTACAAAATTCAAAATTTTATCGATAAGCTTG
GGAGTTCCGCGTTACATAACTTACGGTAAATGGCCCGCCTGGCTGACCGCCCAACGACCCCCGCCCATTG
ACGTCAATAATGACGTATGTTCCCATAGTAACGCCAATAGGGACTTTCCATTGACGTCAATGGGTGGAGT
ATTTACGGTAAACTGCCCACTTGGCAGTACATCAAGTGTATCATATGCCAAGTACGCCCCCTATTGACGT
CAATGACGGTAAATGGCCCGCCTGGCATTATGCCCAGTACATGACCTTATGGGACTTTCCTACTTGGCAG
TACATCTACGTATTAGTCATCGCTATTACCATGGTGATGCGGTTTTGGCAGTACATCAATGGGCGTGGAT
AGCGGTTTGACTCACGGGGATTTCCAAGTCTCCACCCCATTGACGTCAATGGGAGTTTGTTTTGGCACCA
AAATCAACGGGACTTTCCAAAATGTCGTAACAACTCCGCCCCATTGACGCAAATGGGCGGTAGGCGTGTA
CGGTGGGAGGTCTATATAAGCAGAGCTCGTTTAGTGAACCGTCAGATCGCCTGGAGACGCCATCCACGCT
GTTTTGACCTCCATAGAAGACACCGACTGAGCTCCTTAAGGTTAACTCTAGAGAATTCGGATCCATGGAG
TCAATAGCTTTCAGGAACAAACAGTTGTACGACATGCTGCAGAGAGAAATCCAGATTCCCGTCACGAACA
TCCGGGCAGATGGAGGCGTGTGTAACAACGCTTTCGTCATGCAGATGACTTCAGACCTGATAAATGAGAA
GATAGACAGACCTGCCCACTTCGACATGTCCTGCTTGGGGGCAGCCTCTCTGGCTGGCCTCGCTGTTGGA
TTTTGGGCGGACAAGGAAGAGCTCCAGAAGCTGAGGCAAAGCGAGATGGTTTTCAAGCCTCAGAAGAAGT
GGCAGGAATACGAGGTGAATATGGAAAACTGGGTAAAAGCGGTGAAGCGCTCCATGAATTGGTATAACAA
GACGCTCGAGCCATGGAAGCTTATGGACTACAAAGACGATGACGACAAGGATATCTAACTGACTGAACCG
GTGGTACCGAGGAATTAATTCGCTGTCTGCGAGGGCCAGCTGTTGGGGTGAGTACTCCCTCTCAAAAGCG
GGCATGACTTCTGCGCTAAGATTGTCAGTTTCCAAAAACGAGGAGGATTTGATATTCACCTGGCCCGCGG
TGATGCCTTTGAGGGTGGCCGCGTCCATCTGGTCAGAAAAGACAATCTTTTTGTTGTCAAGCTTGAGGTG
TGGCAGGCTTGAGATCTGGCCATACACTTGAGTGACAATGACATCCACTTTGCCTTTCTCTCCACAGGTG
TCCACTCCCAGGTCCAACTGCAGGTCGAGCATGCATCTAGGGCGGCCAATTCCGCCGATCCTGGAAAAAC
ATGGAGCAATCACAAGTAGCAATACAGCAGCTACCAATGCTGATTGTGCCTGGCTAGAAGCACAAGAGGA
GGAGGAGGTGGGTTTTCCAGTCACACCTCAGACAATCAACCTCTGGATTACAAAATTTGTGAAAGATTGA
CTGGTATTCTTAACTATGTTGCTCCTTTTACGCTATGTGGATACGCTGCTTTAATGCCTTTGTATCATGC
TATTGCTTCCCGTATGGCTTTCATTTTCTCCTCCTTGTATAAATCCTGGTTGCTGTCTCTTTATGAGGAG
TTGTGGCCCGTTGTCAGGCAACGTGGCGTGGTGTGCACTGTGTTTGCTGACGCAACCCCCACTGGTTGGG
GCATTGCCACCACCTGTCAGCTCCTTTCCGGGACTTTCGCTTTCCCCCTCCCTATTGCCACGGCGGAACT
CATCGCCGCCTGCCTTGCCCGCTGCTGGACAGGGGCTCGGCTGTTGGGCACTGACAATTCCGTGGTGTTG
TCGGGGAAGCTGACGTCCTTTCCATGGCTGCTCGCCTGTGTTGCCACCTGGATTCTGCGCGGGACGTCCT
TCTGCTACGTCCCTTCGGCCCTCAATCCAGCGGACCTTCCTTCCCGCGGCCTGCTGCCGGCTCTGCGGCC
TCTTCCGCGTCTTCGCCTTCGCCCTCAGACGAGTCGGATCTCCCTTTGGGCCGCCTCCCCGCCTGGAATT
CGAGCTCGGTACCTTTAAGACCAATGACTTACAAGGCAGCTGTAGATCTTAGCCACTTTTTAAAAGAAAA
GGGGGGACTGGAAGGGCTAATTCACTCCCAACGAAGACAAGATATCCTTGATCTGTGGATCTACCACACA
CAAGGCTACTTCCCTGATTGGCAGAACTACACACCAGGGCCAGGGATCAGATATCCACTGACCTTTGGAT
GGTGCTACAAGCTAGTACCAGTTGAGCAAGAGAAGGTAGAAGAAGCCAATGAAGGAGAGAACACCCGCTT
GTTACACCCTGTGAGCCTGCATGGGATGGATGACCCGGAGAGAGAAGTATTAGAGTGGAGGTTTGACAGC
CGCCTAGCATTTCATCACATGGCCCGAGAGCTGCATCCGGACTGTACTGGGTCTCTCTGGTTAGACCAGA
TCTGAGCCTGGGAGCTCTCTGGCTAACTAGGGAACCCACTGCTTAAGCCTCAATAAAGCTTGCCTTGAGT
GCTTCAAGTAGTGTGTGCCCGTCTGTTGTGTGACTCTGGTAACTAGAGATCCCTCAGACCCTTTTAGTCA
GTGTGGAAAATCTCTAGCAGGGCCGCTTTAAACCCGCTGATCAGCCTCGACTGTGCCTTCTAGTTGCCAG
CCATCTGTTGTTTGCCCCTCCCCCGTGCCTTCCTTGACCCTGGAAGGTGCCACTCCCACTGTCCTTTCCT
AATAAAATGAGGAAATTGCATCGCATTGTCTGAGTAGGTGTCATTCTATTCTGGGGGGTGGGGTGGGGCA
GGACAGCAAGGGGGAGGATTGGGAAGACAATAGCAGGCATGCTGGGGATGCGGTGGGCTCTATGGCTTCT
GAGGCGGAAAGAACCAGCTGGGGCTCTAGGGGGTATCCCC
[124 nt withheld, positions 5501-5624]
C
[91 nt withheld, positions 5626-5716]
A
[49 nt withheld, positions 5718-5766]
CCTTTGACGTTGGAGTCCACGTTCTTT
[37 nt withheld, positions 5794-5830]
ACCCTATCTCGGTCTATTCTTTTGATTTATAAGGGATTTTGCCGATTTCGGCCTATTGGTTAAAAAATGA
GCTGATTTAACAAAAATTTAACGCGAATTAATTCTGTGGAATGTGTGTCAGTTAGGGTGTGGAAAGTCCC
CAGGCTCCCCAGCAGGCAGAAGTATGCAAAGCATGCATCTCAATTAGTCAGCAACCAGGTGTGGAAAGTC
CCCAGGCTCCCCAGCAGGCAGAAGTATGCAAAGCATGCATCTCAATTAGTCAGCAACCATAGTCCCGCCC
CTAACTCCGCCCATCCCGCCCCTAACTCCGCCCAGTTCCGCCCATTCTCCGCCCCATGGCTGACTAATTT
TTTTTATTTATGCAGAGGCCGAGGCCGCCTCTGCCTCTGAGCTATTCCAGAAGTAGTGAGGAGGCTTTTT
TGGAGGCCTAGGCTTTTGCAAAAAGCTCCCGGGAGCTTGTATATCCATTTTCGGATCTGATCAGCACGTG
TTGACAATTAATCATCGGCATAGTATATCGGCATAGTATAATACGACAAGGTGAGGAACTAAACCATGGC
CAAGTTGACCAGTGCCGTTCCGGTGCTCACCGCGCGCGACGTCGCCGGAGCGGTCGAGTTCTGGACCGAC
CGGCTCGGGTTCTCCCGGGACTTCGTGGAGGACGACTTCGCCGGTGTGGTCCGGGACGACGTGACCCTGT
TCATCAGCGCGGTCCAGGACCAGGTGGTGCCGGACAACACCCTGGCCTGGGTGTGGGTGCGCGGCCTGGA
CGAGCTGTACGCCGAGTGGTCGGAGGTCGTGTCCACGAACTTCCGGGACGCCTCCGGGCCGGCCATGACC
GAGATCGGCGAGCAGCCGTGGGGGCGGGAGTTCGCCCTGCGCGACCCGGCCGGCAACTGCGTGCACTTCG
TGGCCGAGGAGCAGGACTGACACGTGCTACGAGATTTCGATTCCACCGCCGCCTTCTATGAAAGGTTGGG
CTTCGGAATCGTTTTCCGGGACGCCGGCTGGATGATCCTCCAGCGCGGGGATCTCATGCTGGAGTTCTTC
GCCCACCCCAACTTGTTTATTGCAGCTTATAATGGTTACAAATAAAGCAATAGCATCACAAATTTCACAA
ATAAAGCATTTTTTTCACTGCATTCTAGTTGTGGTTTGTCCAAACTCATCAATGTATCTTATCATGTCTG
TATACCGTCGACCTCTAGCTAGAGCTTGGCGTAATCATGGTCATAGCTGTTTCCTGTGTGAAATTGTTAT
CCGCTCACAATTCCACACAACATACGAGCCGGAAGCATAAAGTGTAAAGCCTGGGGTGCCTAATGAGTGA
GCTAACTCACATTAATTGCGTTGCGCTCACTGCCCGCTTTCCAGTCGGGAAACCTGTCGTGCCAGCTGCA
TTAATGAATCGGCCAACGCGCGGGGAGAGGCGGTTTGCGTATTGGGCGCTCTTCCGCTTCCTCGCTCACT
GACTCGCTGCGCTCGGTCGTTCGGCTGCGGCGAGCGGTATCAGCTCACTCAAAGGCGGTAATACGGTTAT
CCACAGAATCAGGGGATAACGCAGGAAAGAACATGTGAGCAAAAGGCCAGCAAAAGGCCAGGAACCGTAA
AAAGGCCGCGTTGCTGGCGTTTTTCCATAGGCTCCGCCCCCCTGACGAGCATCACAAAAATCGACGCTCA
AGTCAGAGGTGGCGAAACCCGACAGGACTATAAAGATACCAGGCGTTTCCCCCTGGAAGCTCCCTCGTGC
GCTCTCCTGTTCCGACCCTGCCGCTTACCGGATACCTGTCCGCCTTTCTCCCTTCGGGAAGCGTGGCGCT
TTCTCATAGCTCACGCTGTAGGTATCTCAGTTCGGTGTAGGTCGTTCGCTCCAAGCTGGGCTGTGTGCAC
GAACCCCCCGTTCAGCCCGACCGCTGCGCCTTATCCGGTAACTATCGTCTTGAGTCCAACCCGGTAAGAC
ACGACTTATCGCCACTGGCAGCAGCCACTGGTAACAGGATTAGCAGAGCGAGGTATGTAGGCGGTGCTAC
AGAGTTCTTGAAGTGGTGGCCTAACTACGGCTACACTAGAAGAACAGTATTTGGTATCTGCGCTCTGCTG
AAGCCAGTTACCTTCGGAAAAAGAGTTGGTAGCTCTTGATCCGGCAAACAAACCACCGCTGGTAGCGGTG
GTTTTTTTGTTTGCAAGCAGCAGATTACGCGCAGAAAAAAAGGATCTCAAGAAGATCCTTTGATCTTTTC
TACGGGGTCTGACGCTCAGTGGAACGAAAACTCACGTTAAGGGATTTTGGTCATGAGATTATCAAAAAGG
ATCTTCACCTAGATCCTTTTAAATTAAAAATGAAGTTTTAAATCAATCTAAAGTATATATGAGTAAACTT
GGTCTGACAGTTACCAATGCTTAATCAGTGAGGCACCTATCTCAGCGATCTGTCTATTTCGTTCATCCAT
AGTTGCCTGACTCCCCGTCGTGTAGATAACTACGATACGGGAGGGCTTACCATCTGGCCCCAGTGCTGCA
ATGATACCGCGAGACCCACGCTCACCGGCTCCAGATTTATCAGCAATAAACCAGCCAGCCGGAAGGGCCG
AGCGCAGAAGTGGTCCTGCAACTTTATCCGCCTCCATCCAGTCTATTAATTGTTGCCGGGAAGCTAGAGT
AAGTAGTTCGCCAGTTAATAGTTTGCGCAACGTTGTTGCCATTGCTACAGGCATCGTGGTGTCACGCTCG
TCGTTTGGTATGGCTTCATTCAGCTCCGGTTCCCAACGATCAAGGCGAGTTACATGATCCCCCATGTTGT
GCAAAAAAGCGGTTAGCTCCTTCGGTCCTCCGATCGTTGTCAGAAGTAAGTTGGCCGCAGTGTTATCACT
CATGGTTATGGCAGCACTGCATAATTCTCTTACTGTCATGCCATCCGTAAGATGCTTTTCTGTGACTGGT
GAGTACTCAACCAAGTCATTCTGAGAATAGTGTATGCGGCGACCGAGTTGCTCTTGCCCGGCGTCAATAC
GGGATAATACCGCGCCACATAGCAGAACTTTAAAAGTGCTCATCATTGGAAAACGTTCTTCGGGGCGAAA
ACTCTCAAGGATCTTACCGCTGTTGAGATCCAGTTCGATGTAACCCACTCGTGCACCCAACTGATCTTCA
GCATCTTTTACTTTCACCAGCGTTTCTGGGTGAGCAAAAACAGGAAGGCAAAATGCCGCAAAAAAGGGAA
TAAGGGCGACACGGAAATGTTGAATACTCATACTCTTCCTTTTTCAATATTATTGAAGCATTTATCAGGG
TTATTGTCTCATGAGCGGATACATATTTGAATGTATTTAGAAAAATAAACAAATAGGGGTTCCGCGCACA
TTTCCCCGAAAAGTGCCACCTGACGTC
